Addgene plasmid #19627: pGC452
Depositing lab: Jane Hubbard. Depositing organization: NYU Grossman School of Medicine. Publication: A "FLP-Out" system for controlled gene expression in Caenorhabditis elegans. Voutev R, Hubbard EJ. Genetics. 2008 Sep;180(1):103-19. doi: 10.1534/genetics.108.090274. PubMed 18723890.
Backbone
  Vector backbone: pGC245
  Vector type: Worm Expression, RNAi ; FLP/FRT
Growth in bacteria
  Bacterial resistance: Ampicillin, 100 μg/mL
  Growth temperature: 37°C
  Growth strain: DH5alpha
  Copy number: High Copy
Gene/Insert
  Gene/Insert name: Phlh-12<iA-4xNLS-GFP::let-858(3')<iA-hairpin_hlh-12::let-858(3')-(Cbr)unc-119(+)
  gRNA/shRNA sequence: -
  Species: C. elegans (nematode); A. victoria
  Cloning method: Restriction Enzyme
  Sequencing primers: 5′ M13R
Terms and licenses: Academic/Nonprofit Terms; Industry Terms: Not Available to Industry
How to cite: pGC452 was a gift from Jane Hubbard (Addgene plasmid # 19627 ; http://n2t.net/addgene:19627 ; RRID:Addgene_19627)
