[The description below was written by a language model from this plasmid's Addgene catalogue record and pLannotate feature annotations shown in this document.]
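Description:
pGC452 is a 13.7 kb C. elegans expression and RNAi plasmid built on the pGC245 backbone and designed for FLP/FRT-controlled ("FLP-out") gene knockdown. In bacteria it is maintained as a high-copy plasmid through a ColE1/pUC-type origin and selected with ampicillin via the bla gene. For worm transgenesis it carries an unc-119(+) rescue marker, which the insert name identifies as the C. briggsae gene (the automated annotation matched it to the C. elegans protein by homology). This marker allows transformants to be recognised by rescue of the unc-119 mutant phenotype.

According to the insert name, the payload is driven by the hlh-12 promoter, which probably occupies the unannotated region between the attB4 site and the residual attR3 site; these are scars from Gateway assembly. Downstream, two FRT sites in the same orientation flank a cassette encoding GFP with four nuclear localisation signals, followed by the let-858 3' UTR. An Aequorea victoria GFP variant coding sequence is annotated between the FRTs. After the second FRT comes an hlh-12 hairpin, seen in the feature table as two inverted attB1–attB2 segments facing each other, followed by a second let-858 3' end.

Without FLP, the promoter expresses nuclear GFP and the let-858 3' end is expected to prevent expression of the hairpin. When FLP recombinase is supplied, the GFP cassette is excised and the promoter is placed next to the inverted repeat, producing double-stranded RNA against hlh-12 in cells where the hlh-12 promoter is active. Loss of GFP would mark the cells that have switched. The construct therefore serves for spatially or temporally controlled RNAi in the worm.
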