Features (pLannotate 1.2.2; 23 found; start..end, strand, type, name):
      1..30      -  misc_feature   MCS (fragment): pUC18/19 multiple cloning site
     91..111     +  protein_bind   attB4: mutant version of attB; core recombination site for the Gateway® BP reaction BP Clonase™
   4085..4107    -  protein_bind   attR3 (fragment): mutant version of attR; recombination site for the Gateway® LR reaction LR Clonase™
   4132..4179    -  protein_bind   FRT: FLP-mediated recombination occurs in the 8-bp core sequence TCTAGAAA (Turan and Bode, 2011). FLP recombinase from the Saccharomyces cerevisiae 2μ plasmid
   4417..5277    +  CDS            sg25: sg25 is a basic (constitutively fluorescent) green fluorescent protein published in 1997, derived from Aequorea victoria.
   5775..5810    +  CDS            rop (fragment): Rop protein, which maintains plasmids at low copy number; rop
   5912..6011    +  misc_feature   bom (fragment): basis of mobility region from pBR322
   6086..6133    -  protein_bind   FRT: FLP-mediated recombination occurs in the 8-bp core sequence TCTAGAAA (Turan and Bode, 2011). FLP recombinase from the Saccharomyces cerevisiae 2μ plasmid
   6202..6222    +  protein_bind   attB1: mutant version of attB; core recombination site for the Gateway® BP reaction BP Clonase™
   7022..7046    -  protein_bind   attB2: mutant version of attB; recombination site for the Gateway® BP reaction BP Clonase™
   7656..7680    +  protein_bind   attB2: mutant version of attB; recombination site for the Gateway® BP reaction BP Clonase™
   8480..8500    -  protein_bind   attB1: mutant version of attB; core recombination site for the Gateway® BP reaction BP Clonase™
   8987..9022    +  CDS            rop (fragment): Rop protein, which maintains plasmids at low copy number; rop
   9124..9223    +  misc_feature   bom (fragment): basis of mobility region from pBR322
  10104..10121   -  misc_feature   P element 5' end (fragment): No description available
  10232..11074   +  CDS            unc-119: UN119_CAEEL - Experimental evidence at protein level: Swiss-Prot protein existence level 1. Myristoyl-binding protein that acts as a cargo adapter: specifically binds the myristoyl moiety of a subset of N-terminally myristoylated proteins and is required for their localization. Plays a key role in ciliary membrane localization of proteins. Required for the establishment or function of the nervous system. From Caenorhabditis elegans.
  11438..11542   +  promoter       AmpR promoter: bla
  11543..12403   +  CDS            AmpR: β-lactamase; bla; confers resistance to ampicillin, carbenicillin, and related antibiotics
  12574..13162   +  rep_origin     ori: high-copy-number ColE1/pMB1/pBR322/pUC origin of replication
  13345..13437   +  CDS            lacI (fragment): lac repressor; lacI; The lac repressor binds to the lac operator to inhibit transcription in E. coli. This inhibition can be relieved by adding lactose or isopropyl-β-D-thiogalactopyranoside (IPTG).
  13450..13471   +  protein_bind   CAP binding site: CAP binding activates transcription in the presence of cAMP. E. coli catabolite activator protein
  13486..13516   +  promoter       lac promoter: promoter for the E. coli lac operon
  13520..13542   +  protein_bind   lac operator (fragment): The lac repressor binds to the lac operator to inhibit transcription in E. coli. This inhibition can be relieved by adding lactose or isopropyl-β-D-thiogalactopyranoside (IPTG). lac repressor encoded by lacI
>Addgene plasmid #19627 | pGC452 | depositor full sequence | sequence record 9259 | Author sequence
AAGCTTGCATGCCTGCAGGTCGACTCTAGACCGCGGTTTTGGCGCGGATCCACTAGTTCTAGCTTCAAAA
GCCTCATTACGCCAAGCTATCAACTTTGTATAGAAAAGTTGGCGGCGAGGTCGGCGGTACGGGCGAAGAA
CTTGCGAGACAGGCGGATGATTGAGGCTTCACACTGAAAATGGAAAGTTAAGCTAAGAATTAAGCAGATG
TTTCGAAAAATATTCAAAAATACAATTTGAACTAGACAGTAGACCTAAGATTGAAAAGTTCTGATTTTCA
GGTGGTCTCGAAATAAACATTGGTACTTAAAACATGTGTTTGCAAATGTATAGGGTGTCACTAAAGTTTT
GTGTCTCAGAATGTAGTTTTGTGACTTCACTGCCATTGGTACGAGTCATCTCACCATAGTTCCAAGAGCA
GTTGGAAGCTTTTGACAGACGTTCGAGTAGAGTCCGTCAACAGCGTGAGAGTGAAGAGCCTCTTGGTTTT
GAGCAAAGAAGTGCTCGACAGCTTTACAGTTTTCACATCCCAACATAACCTTCTCTGACATGGCCATTTC
TACGAGAGCTGGAAATTGAAAAATTACAGGATTTCAGATGATCGATTAACTTACCATTTTCCTTCTTTTC
GCATGAATGCATCATTGTGCAGATTCCTCTTCCATCAAATTGATTGTAAGTCAAGAAAAGCACAGTTGAC
ATATACATATGAACAAAGTCATTGCATCCATCTGTCCAGTTGGCAACCATCTTATTGCAGGCAACTGTTT
GGATGTCATCAGCTGTTCCTTGCTGAAAATATAAACCTTTTAAAACTGCTTCCAACATACTTTTACATTT
TCTTTTCAATACATGCAGTGGTTATTGAAATTTGCAACACAATTTTCTACTGCACTTACTCTCTTATCAA
TGAATTCCTGAAGAAGAGCATCAGCGGAAAGTGTGCACTCGAAGCAAGACATAAGCTCCTCTCCGTTGCT
TGTCTTCACCATTCCCATAGACTTCCACATCTCAGATGCTGGTTGTTTCGGAGCTTCACGAGCAGCTGGC
TTGGATGTAGCAGAGCAGAGTCCCATGTTTGAGCACATAAGTTCCTTTTCGGTGAACATATCCTTCATCT
CGGTCATAAGATCTGGAATGACGGAGGAGACAAAGATGTTGCATGCCTTGTGGGCTTTTCCGGCGCTCTT
GCAGACAAAGCGTTGAAGGGTAGATTTGACCTGAAACTTGAGATAATTTTACCGTTCTTCCTGCAAAATT
TAACTCACTGCATAGGTAGTAAATTCATCCCCAACGAGTTTTCCGATCTGTGCAGTTGATGCCTGACATT
CGTCACAAACTTCTTGTCTCTATAAAAATTAATTGAAAATTAAAAATTAATCTCCCAAAATGACAAACCA
TAATGTTATCATTAGCTACGATGGCCTCTGATTTCTTCAAGTAAAGCATGGCAAGACGAGCAAGTGGTGA
GAATTGAGATTCACCGCACATTTGGAGCTTTGAGCATACAGCGGAGGTGTCAGCCTGAAAATTCAGAGTA
CTCTCTGAAAAAATGTCGTAAACCTACCAAGTATGGAGCAAGTTTGTAGGCGATGAAGTCAAGTTTGTCA
AGAGTCTTTGAGCAGTCAGATTGATGAGATGTACCTACGCAGAGCATTGAAAGAGAAACCTTCAGTTGAG
CCATCTTCATGCGATCCTTAGAAGCATCAATGAAGTTTTGAACCATCTGAAATTTGTTTACTTTATAGTA
GTAACATTTAGTTCTCTGAATATAATTACTTACCGATTTGCATGATTCACATGGAGATGGAGCAGATTGT
GCTCCAAGAGCCAAAGCTGCCAGCACGGCGAAGACAAAAATGGATTTCATTACTGCAATTTCAAATTTAT
TTGAAATAATTTGTAAGAAATTAATGGGAAACTATGAAGAAAACTGTGCGAAAAATGAAGCGGAAAACTG
AAAACACGTGTTACTCGGTGCTCCTTTTATCACCTCTTATCAGTGTGCTCCTCCGACGTGTGCCTCTAAT
CTGATTTATCAGGTAATTTATGGTGAAGCCCACTATACAACACTAGAGTATGACCCGGTTTTTGATTGTT
GTTAACACGAGGAAACTTCAAAAAAATACAAAAATTCCACGAAATTGTTTATCACAGGTAATTGAAAAAG
TCATCATTGTGCTCACTGAAGCTTGAAAAAAAAAGAGCAAAAATTAGAGCAATGTGGTATGCGACGTTGG
TGAGAGAACGTTCAAGGAAATATGCAGATACTGGTTTTTATGGAAATTTTCACAGCGTTATTTTCCGGTG
CTTCATAAATTTGAAACAGTCTGAGTGACACTTTGGCACTCATTCAGTACTCTATGAGAACCAACATACT
TCGTTTTACCTTTCTAGAAATTTAAAACATTTCGATAATTTTTCTGCAACTGCCGAATGGTCTAGTCGAC
ATCTCATCTCATTTTTCAACTACTATAACTTTTTAGACTTTTTATAAGAAAGCCAGTAATGTCGTAAGCT
TTACAATTTTCAACTTGTGGATAAATAATTGTGAACTTTTTCAAAATAACAAGCGCAATAACTTCAAATC
CACATAATGACATACCACGTTTCCTCTACTTGTTCAATAGTCTCACACTGATACTGAGAAGTCTTACGTT
TCAGAAAGGTTGGTAGAGTTGCCATTAAAAACTTCAATGTGCTCGAAATGCTGATAAATTTTGGAAAGTT
CTGTGTGTTTTTTTACTTTTAAACGGTGTCGAATGAAGGTTTTGTAAAACATCGATTGTTTTTGCCACTA
ATAAGGTATGTTTTCATTGTCCATAAGTTATTGATCAACTTTCAATTTTTCTGATAGTTCAGCAATGTTG
TAGCTATTTGTCATGAAAATGATTTATTCTTTAAACAGTTTATCAGTTATCAGCAAGCAGAGAAATGAAG
AAGTTTGATGTTTTCAGGTCTAGCAGTTCATCTGGAATATTTTAATTAAAATCGAGCATTCGAATACCCA
AACTCACAGCCTGACTGAATTTGTTTTGGCTTGCAAGGACTGCGGTCAAACTGACAAATCTTGGAGCAAC
AGATGACATGATTTGTTGACACTGAAAATTGAGATTTAAGCTTTAGAACATTAAAAAAAACTAATAAAAA
CTTACACTTGGTTGGAAGAATGATAATAATCCAGAGCAGAAAGTCTCAGTCAGTGAGTTTTCGAAGAATT
TCTCCATGGCACTTCCAACAAGGTTTGAGCTCAAATATGTTTCCAATTCCATCATTTTCGGACATTTTTC
AGCTTGAATCTCTTGGAATGTGAAATCACGAAGTGGGGCAACTGAAAAATAGTCGGTCGATTATTGGACA
CCTCATTATTACAGCAAACCTGAACTTGCTGGACAACACTTGTTAGCTAGACAAACTCCTTGTGGAGTTG
CCTGTTCAACTGTCATCTGAATAACAGTTGGGAGATATAAATCCAAGAAATCAATACATGAATCAGTCAT
GTTGGCTGTGACAATCTTGTAGCATGCGAAATCACGGACATCATCGGAAAGTTTCTTCTGAAATCACTAG
AGGTGAATCATTTAAAAATTTGTTTTGGTGTAGGTGATTGAAATAAACAAATACACAGTTGGATTGTTGT
TTTTATGTTACGAAACTATTTTAATTGTTTTTGCAATAAACTTACTCTGTTAGTGATCATGTCTGTTTGC
ATGTCTTCAACAACAAACTTGCATTCGAAACAGGACATGGCGAGAGTCTGAAAAATGGGAGTGTATTGCT
TCTATTCAAATTTTGAAAAATAAGAAACCACATCAAATTCCCTTTTTCTTGCAAAATAACAACGAAATCT
CTTTCCATCTATAAACTTATGAGCAATATCATCATGTTCCAATTATTTACCGACTTTGTCTCGACAATGT
CAGTAGAAGGGTAACATGTGTGAAGCAGGTGGCTGTTGGGACGGCACACGATTCCTTTTTTAGATGGTAA
AGGGTCAGTTACATCTGTCATTTTCTTTTCATTACTCAACTCCTACTTGGCTCACAACTCGTCATTTTTT
ATAGCGTCATCTTACACAATTTTATTCAACTTTATTATACATAGTTGATAATTCACTGGGCTAGCCGCTC
TGAAGTTCCTATACTTTCTAGAGAATAGGAACTTCGGAATAGGAACTTCAAGATCCCCGGGTATGTTTCG
AATGATACTAACATAACATAGAACATTTTCAGGAGCTCAGAAAAAATGACTGCTCCAAAGAAGAAGCGTA
AGGTACCGGCAGAAAAAATGACTGCTCCAAAGAAGAAGCGTAAGGTACCGGCAGAAAAAATGACTGCTCC
AAAGAAGAAGCGTAAGGTACCGGCAGAAAAAATGACTGCTCCAAAGAAGAAGCGTAAGGTACCGGTAGAA
AAAATGAGTAAAGGAGAAGAACTTTTCACTGGAGTTGTCCCAATTCTTGTTGAATTAGATGGTGATGTTA
ATGGGCACAAATTTTCTGTCAGTGGAGAGGGTGAAGGTGATGCAACATACGGAAAACTTACCCTTAAATT
TATTTGCACTACTGGAAAACTACCTGTTCCATGGGTAAGTTTAAACATATATATACTAACTAACCCTGAT
TATTTAAATTTTCAGCCAACACTTGTCACTACTTTCTGTTATGGTGTTCAATGCTTCTCGAGATACCCAG
ATCATATGAAACGGCATGACTTTTTCAAGAGTGCCATGCCCGAAGGTTATGTACAGGAAAGAACTATATT
TTTCAAAGATGACGGGAACTACAAGACACGTAAGTTTAAACAGTTCGGTACTAACTAACCATACATATTT
AAATTTTCAGGTGCTGAAGTCAAGTTTGAAGGTGATACCCTTGTTAATAGAATCGAGTTAAAAGGTATTG
ATTTTAAAGAAGATGGAAACATTCTTGGACACAAATTGGAATACAACTATAACTCACACAATGTATACAT
CATGGCAGACAAACAAAAGAATGGAATCAAAGTTGTAAGTTTAAACATGATTTTACTAACTAACTAATCT
GATTTAAATTTTCAGAACTTCAAAATTAGACACAACATTGAAGATGGAAGCGTTCAACTAGCAGACCATT
ATCAACAAAATACTCCAATTGGCGATGGCCCTGTCCTTTTACCAGACAACCATTACCTGTCCACACAATC
TGCCCTTTCGAAAGATCCCAACGAAAAGAGAGACCACATGGTCCTTCTTGAGTTTGTAACAGCTGCTGGG
ATTACACATGGCATGGACGAACTATACAAAAGCCCACAAGCTTTGGAATTCGCTAGCCGGCCATACAAGT
AATCCGGATGATCGACGCCAACGTCGTTGAATTTTCAAATTTTAAATACTGAATATTTGTTTTTTTTCCT
ATTATTTATTTATTCTCTTTGTGTTTTTTTTCTTGCTTTCTAAAAAATTAATTCAATCCAAATCTAAACA
TGAGCGGTTTTTTTTCTCTTTCCGTCTCCCAATTCGTATTCCGCTCCTCTCATCTGAACACAATGTGCAA
GTTTATTTATCTTCTCGCTTTCATTTCATTAGGACGTGGGGGGAATTGGTGGAAGGGGGAAACACACAAA
AGGATGATGGAAATGAAATAAGGACACACAATATGCAACAACATTCAATTCAGAAATATGGAGGAAGGTT
TAAAAGAAAACATAAAAATATATAGAGGAGGAAGGAAAACTAGTAAAAAATAAGCAAAGAAATTAGGCGA
ACGATGAGAATTGTCCTCGCTTGGGCCCTTTCGTCTCGCGCGTTTCGGTGATGACGGTGAAAACCTCTGA
CACATGCAGCTCCCGGAGACGGTCACAGCTTGTCTGTAAGCGGATGCCGGGAGCAGACAAGCCCGTCAGG
GCGCGTCAGCGGGTGTTGGCGGGTGTCGGGGCTGGCTTAACTATGCGGCATCAGAGCAGATTGTACTGAG
AGTGCACCATATGCGGTGTGAAATACCGCACAGATGCGTAAGGAGAAAATACCGCATCAGGCGGCCTTAA
GGGCCTCGTGATACGCCTATTTTTATAGGTTAATGTCATGATAATAATGGTTTCTTAGACGCTCTGAAGT
TCCTATACTTTCTAGAGAATAGGAACTTCGGAATAGGAACTTCAAGATCCCCGGGTATGTTTCGAATGAT
ACTAACATAACATAGAACATTTTCAGGAGGATCCCTCGAGACAAGTTTGTACAAAAAAGCAGGCATGGCG
AAGAAACCGAGAGTTACCAAGCTGAATACGGATCGAAGATCGAGAGCAAACGAGTACGTTCTCAAATTAA
TTACGATAAAATTAACATTTTCTTGAATTTTTTTAGTAGTTAATACGACTCCTAGCAATAAAATTGAATA
TAATATGAAAATTAGTTAGAAAAAAATATACCGGTCAGAACTCAAGCTTCATGAAGAACTGTTTCTAGAT
AGAATGCCCCACATTTTTCAATATCTCAGAAATCACATGCTTCATCATCAAAGGTTTATTAAACATTGTA
AACTTTCAGACGAGAACGACAGAGAGTTTCCGAGATGAACGGAATGTTTGATGTTCTACTTAATCTTCTT
CCGCCGTCACATTTTAAAACACGACTCTCCAGAGTTCAAATCTTGAGGTAAGTTCCCCAATAAGATGAGA
TCTCTTTTAGAAAATTTTCAAAACTCTACGGAAGTTTACTTGTTTGTTTTCTTAATTCAAAGATTTTCAT
TAAAAAAATAACCCTCGCATTTCAGAGAAGCCACCTCTTACATAATTCGTCTTCACAACTTTCTTATTGA
AAGTTCAAATAGTGACATAGACGCAATAACTGTATTTCCGCACATCTTCAACGGAGAACGCAAGTCAAAT
AAAGATGCAATTCGTCGTCCCATGAAGTTGAAGCAGGGTGGCGGTGTTGCTGCTTTCATCTCACGCCACG
AACTTCCCCCACTTCAACTTCCAAATCCCGTTATCCCAATTTTGAAGCCCACTTCAGTTCCAGTTTGGCC
CCAAACCAATGTTTATATTGCACCCAGCTTTCTTGTACAAAGTGGTCTCGAGAGGCCTGTTAGCCAACTC
TAGAGTACTCCTACAGTACCCCTATAGTACAGCTACAGTACCTCGCACTATCCCTCCATCAATTAATTTT
ACAGTAATCCTACAGTACCCCATACAGTATCACTACAACACCTCCTACTATCCCTCCACCAACTACTTCC
ACAGTTGTCCTACAGTACCCCTACAGTATCACTGCAGTACCTACTACTATCTCATCACCAACTACTCCTA
CAGTAATCCTAAAGTACCATGCACTATTCCTCCATCAACTAACCTTACAGTAATCCTACAGTACCGCTAC
AGTACCTCATACTATCCCTCCACCAATTAATCTTACAGTTGTCCTACAGTACCCCATACAGTATCACTAC
AGTACCTCCTACTATATCACCACCAACTACTTCTACAGTACTCCTACAGTACCTCTATAGTGCAGCTACA
GTACCTCATACTATCCCACCAACAACTAATATTACAGTAATCCTACAGTACCCCATACAGTACCTCTACA
CTGCCCCCGCCATGCAATATGAACATATCAATAGTAGAAAAAAATCCAATTACAGAGGCCTTGATCAGCG
GCCGCGGGAATTCGATTGGGTCTAGACCACTTTGTACAAGAAAGCTGGGTGCAATATAAACATTGGTTTG
GGGCCAAACTGGAACTGAAGTGGGCTTCAAAATTGGGATAACGGGATTTGGAAGTTGAAGTGGGGGAAGT
TCGTGGCGTGAGATGAAAGCAGCAACACCGCCACCCTGCTTCAACTTCATGGGACGACGAATTGCATCTT
TATTTGACTTGCGTTCTCCGTTGAAGATGTGCGGAAATACAGTTATTGCGTCTATGTCACTATTTGAACT
TTCAATAAGAAAGTTGTGAAGACGAATTATGTAAGAGGTGGCTTCTCTGAAATGCGAGGGTTATTTTTTT
AATGAAAATCTTTGAATTAAGAAAACAAACAAGTAAACTTCCGTAGAGTTTTGAAAATTTTCTAAAAGAG
ATCTCATCTTATTGGGGAACTTACCTCAAGATTTGAACTCTGGAGAGTCGTGTTTTAAAATGTGACGGCG
GAAGAAGATTAAGTAGAACATCAAACATTCCGTTCATCTCGGAAACTCTCTGTCGTTCTCGTCTGAAAGT
TTACAATGTTTAATAAACCTTTGATGATGAAGCATGTGATTTCTGAGATATTGAAAAATGTGGGGCATTC
TATCTAGAAACAGTTCTTCATGAAGCTTGAGTTCTGACCGGTATATTTTTTTCTAACTAATTTTCATATT
ATATTCAATTTTATTGCTAGGAGTCGTATTAACTACTAAAAAAATTCAAGAAAATGTTAATTTTATCGTA
ATTAATTTGAGAACGTACTCGTTTGCTCTCGATCTTCGATCCGTATTCAGCTTGGTAACTCTCGGTTTCT
TCGCCATGCCTGCTTTTTTGTACAAACTTGTCTAGACCCAATCACTAGCCGGCCATACAAGTAATCCGGA
TGATCGACGCCAACGTCGTTGAATTTTCAAATTTTAAATACTGAATATTTGTTTTTTTTCCTATTATTTA
TTTATTCTCTTTGTGTTTTTTTTCTTGCTTTCTAAAAAATTAATTCAATCCAAATCTAAACATGAGCGGT
TTTTTTTCTCTTTCCGTCTCCCAATTCGTATTCCGCTCCTCTCATCTGAACACAATGTGCAAGTTTATTT
ATCTTCTCGCTTTCATTTCATTAGGACGTGGGGGGAATTGGTGGAAGGGGGAAACACACAAAAGGATGAT
GGAAATGAAATAAGGACACACAATATGCAACAACATTCAATTCAGAAATATGGAGGAAGGTTTAAAAGAA
AACATAAAAATATATAGAGGAGGAAGGAAAACTAGTAAAAAATAAGCAAAGAAATTAGGCGAACGATGAG
AATTGTCCTCGCTTGGGCCCTTTCGTCTCGCGCGTTTCGGTGATGACGGTGAAAACCTCTGACACATGCA
GCTCCCGGAGACGGTCACAGCTTGTCTGTAAGCGGATGCCGGGAGCAGACAAGCCCGTCAGGGCGCGTCA
GCGGGTGTTGGCGGGTGTCGGGGCTGGCTTAACTATGCGGCATCAGAGCAGATTGTACTGAGAGTGCACC
ATATGCGGTGTGAAATACCGCACAGATGCGTAAGGAGAAAATACCGCATCAGGCGGCCTTAAGGGCCTCG
TGATACGCCTATTTTTATAGGTTAATGTCATGATAATAATGGTTTCTTAGACAACGGATAAAATGTTTAT
TATAATATCAAAAACAATTTGTCAGTTGACCACTTTTTGATATATTTGACAGAAACCGGGATGAATTGGC
TCAAAGTTAGGGCGCCCTTCTATTACAGGGTTTCTGATAACAAACCGGTTATTAACTCCCAACAAGGGAT
GATTTCAATTCATCATGCTCAAATTGACCCAAATTAAGTTACATGACAAATTCATCGCCCTTTTCAACTC
TTCTTGGCTCATCATCTGTTATTCTGTTCCTATTCTGTCTGCACCCTATACCCCTTTGCATACTCTCTCG
TCATTCCTTTCTTGGATAGTGTCTTCTTCTCCCCAGCTCTGCTACTTCTATGACTTGCGCCCGCTGCTTT
TCCGCTCGTTCCTCTCCTCTCTGACGTCTTCTTCTGCTTCTTTTCTCCTTCCTTTTTCCCTTCTCAATCT
TCCTCTTTTTCCCATTTCTGTCAATCATTCGAAGAAGAAGAAGAAGAAGACCCTCATTCATTTCATTTTT
TTTTCTGTCGGTGTGTGCTGCTCGGTTAAGAGTGAGCTCTCTATTCCACGTCTTCTTCTTTTTCTTCTTC
GATTCGAATCAATCACTCCACCAAAACGCATTCGTTTTTGGGATTCACCCCGCGGTTCGCAACAGGTTTC
TTTTTCAAATTATTAGCGTTATAAATAGAAAAATGGTGGAGTTTCAATAAAAATGATAATTTACAAAGTG
TATTTTGATTACATGTACTCAAAAAGGTTGAAATTTTTCATACCAGTTTTCCGGAAATCCATCTGATATC
ATTATCGTATTTTTCTTTTTAAAAATGTTTTCAAAAAAAAACAAAATATAGCTGGTTATTTGGCACCCTC
TAATTACCATTTTCCTGTCACACCACACTCTTTTCCTTCTTCCACTTCTTTCCGTTTTCAGCCGCTTCCA
ACCAAACCGATATGAAAGCCGAGCAACAACAATCGATTCCACCCGGCTCGGCGACCTTCCCGTCGCAGGT
GAGACTCAGAAAACTAGAGAAACCGCTCAACTAACTCTTGATATCCGATTTCATTCTTTTCTCTTTTCTT
TTTGTTGAACTTTTCCATATTTCCAGATGCCACGGCCACCACCAAGCACCGAACAAGGAATCACAACGGA
ATCGGAGCTTGCGAAGAAAGCTCAAATCACTCCGAACGACGTTTTAGCACTTCCGGGAATCACTCAAGGT
ATCTTGCTCCCTTTGGATTTCAGTTTAAAACATAAATTTAGGATTCTTATGCTCCCCATCTGCGAACATC
TATAACATCGAGTTCACCAAGTTCCAAATCCGTGATCTGGACACTGAGCAAGTGCTTTTCGAGATCGCCA
AACCGGAGAACGATCAGGAGAATGATGAGTCGCCACAGGAGTCGGCAAGATACGTGCGTTATAGATTTGC
TCCAAACTTTTTGAAACTCAAAACGGTCGGAGCAACTGTGGAATTCAAAGTAGGAGACATCCCAATCCAT
CATTTCCGAATGATCGAACGTCACTTCTTCAAAGATCGCCTTCTGAAGTGTTTTGACTTTGAATTCGGAT
TCTGTATTCCGAATTCACGAAACAACTGTGAACATATCTATGAGTTCCCTCAACTCTCTCAACAACTCAG
TGAGTCATTATTCTAAAAAGTACAATTCAAAAGACTAATCTCTTTTTCAGTGGACGACATGATCAACAAT
CCAAACGAGACTCGTTCTGACAGCTTCTATTTCGTCGATAACAAACTCGTCATGCACAACAAAGCCGACT
ACTCATATGATGCATAAATATTTAATACAAAAATGTTCTGGATAATTATTCTGTCGAATAGAAAAAAAAC
TCCAAATGTGATTAAATTCCAATAATTCCTGTCTAGTTTGTTCCTTCCCCTTCCCCTTCTCATGTTCAAT
GCATTCCTAAGCTTTTCAGTTCCCCCCTTGTTTCTATATTTTTTCGCTGTCCTGTCACACTCGCTAAAAA
CACTAATCACACGGAAATCTGTTTTCAATAAAAACTCCAACTTTAACTCATTTTCAATTTCAACTGAAAG
ATTTTTTCATTAGAGAATGTCTAGGCATGCTCTAGAGGGCCCAAAAGGCCTTTTTTTTTTGGCGCCGACG
TCAGGTGGCACTTTTCGGGGAAATGTGCGCGGAACCCCTATTTGTTTATTTTTCTAAATACATTCAAATA
TGTATCCGCTCATGAGACAATAACCCTGATAAATGCTTCAATAATATTGAAAAAGGAAGAGTATGAGTAT
TCAACATTTCCGTGTCGCCCTTATTCCCTTTTTTGCGGCATTTTGCCTTCCTGTTTTTGCTCACCCAGAA
ACGCTGGTGAAAGTAAAAGATGCTGAAGATCAGTTGGGTGCACGAGTGGGTTACATCGAACTGGATCTCA
ACAGCGGTAAGATCCTTGAGAGTTTTCGCCCCGAAGAACGTTTTCCAATGATGAGCACTTTTAAAGTTCT
GCTATGTGGCGCGGTATTATCCCGTATTGACGCCGGGCAAGAGCAACTCGGTCGCCGCATACACTATTCT
CAGAATGACTTGGTTGAGTACTCACCAGTCACAGAAAAGCATCTTACGGATGGCATGACAGTAAGAGAAT
TATGCAGTGCTGCCATAACCATGAGTGATAACACTGCGGCCAACTTACTTCTGACAACGATCGGAGGACC
GAAGGAGCTAACCGCTTTTTTGCACAACATGGGGGATCATGTAACTCGCCTTGATCGTTGGGAACCGGAG
CTGAATGAAGCCATACCAAACGACGAGCGTGACACCACGATGCCTGTAGCAATGGCAACAACGTTGCGCA
AACTATTAACTGGCGAACTACTTACTCTAGCTTCCCGGCAACAATTAATAGACTGGATGGAGGCGGATAA
AGTTGCAGGACCACTTCTGCGCTCGGCCCTTCCGGCTGGCTGGTTTATTGCTGATAAATCTGGAGCCGGT
GAGCGTGGGTCTCGCGGTATCATTGCAGCACTGGGGCCAGATGGTAAGCCCTCCCGTATCGTAGTTATCT
ACACGACGGGGAGTCAGGCAACTATGGATGAACGAAATAGACAGATCGCTGAGATAGGTGCCTCACTGAT
TAAGCATTGGTAACTGTCAGACCAAGTTTACTCATATATACTTTAGATTGATTTAAAACTTCATTTTTAA
TTTAAAAGGATCTAGGTGAAGATCCTTTTTGATAATCTCATGACCAAAATCCCTTAACGTGAGTTTTCGT
TCCACTGAGCGTCAGACCCCGTAGAAAAGATCAAAGGATCTTCTTGAGATCCTTTTTTTCTGCGCGTAAT
CTGCTGCTTGCAAACAAAAAAACCACCGCTACCAGCGGTGGTTTGTTTGCCGGATCAAGAGCTACCAACT
CTTTTTCCGAAGGTAACTGGCTTCAGCAGAGCGCAGATACCAAATACTGTCCTTCTAGTGTAGCCGTAGT
TAGGCCACCACTTCAAGAACTCTGTAGCACCGCCTACATACCTCGCTCTGCTAATCCTGTTACCAGTGGC
TGCTGCCAGTGGCGATAAGTCGTGTCTTACCGGGTTGGACTCAAGACGATAGTTACCGGATAAGGCGCAG
CGGTCGGGCTGAACGGGGGGTTCGTGCACACAGCCCAGCTTGGAGCGAACGACCTACACCGAACTGAGAT
ACCTACAGCGTGAGCATTGAGAAAGCGCCACGCTTCCCGAAGGGAGAAAGGCGGACAGGTATCCGGTAAG
CGGCAGGGTCGGAACAGGAGAGCGCACGAGGGAGCTTCCAGGGGGAAACGCCTGGTATCTTTATAGTCCT
GTCGGGTTTCGCCACCTCTGACTTGAGCGTCGATTTTTGTGATGCTCGTCAGGGGGGCGGAGCCTATGGA
AAAACGCCAGCAACGCGGCCTTTTTACGGTTCCTGGCCTTTTGCTGGCCTTTTGCTCACATGTTCTTTCC
TGCGTTATCCCCTGATTCTGTGGATAACCGTATTACCGCCTTTGAGTGAGCTGATACCGCTCGCCGCAGC
CGAACGACCGAGCGCAGCGAGTCAGTGAGCGAGGAAGCGGAAGAGCGCCCAATACGCAAACCGCCTCTCC
CCGCGCGTTGGCCGATTCATTAATGCAGCTGGCACGACAGGTTTCCCGACTGGAAAGCGGGCAGTGAGCG
CAACGCAATTAATGTGAGTTAGCTCACTCATTAGGCACCCCAGGCTTTACACTTTATGCTTCCGGCTCGT
ATGTTGTGTGGAATTGTGAGCGGATAACAATTTCACACAGGAAACAGCTATGACCATGATTACGCCAAGC
TGTAAGTTTAAACATGATCTTACTAACTAACTATTCTCATTTAAATTTTCAGAGCTTAAAAATGGCTGAA
ATCACTCACAACGATGGATACGCTAACAACTTGGAAA
