>Addgene plasmid #19627 | pGC452 | addgene partial sequence | sequence record 25451 | 19627 with GFP-R
TTTACTCATTTTTTCTACCGGTACCTTACGCTTCTTCTTTGGAGCAGTCATTTTTTCNGCCGGTACCTTA
CGCTTCTTCTTTGGAGCAGTCATTTTTTCTGCCGGTACCTTACGCTTCTTCTTTGGAGCAGTCATTTTTT
CTGCCGGTACCTTACGCTTCTTCTTTGGAGCAGTCCTTTTTTCTGAGCTCCTGAAAATGTTCTATGTTAT
GTTAGTATCATTCCAAACATACCCGGGGATGATGAAGTTCCTATTCCGAAGTTCCTTCTCTCTAAAAAGT
ATAGGAACTTCAAAGCGGCTAGCCCAGTGAATTATCAACTACGTATAATAANGGTGAATAAAATTGTGTA
AGATGACGCCCCAAAAAATGAGTAGGTGTGA
