>Addgene plasmid #19627 | pGC452 | addgene partial sequence | sequence record 25452 | 19627 with GFP-R
NTTACTCNTTTTTTCTACCGGTACCTTACGCTTCTTCTTTGGAGCAGTCATTTTTTCTGCCGGTACCTTA
CGCTTCTTCTTTGGAGCAGTCATTTTTTCTGCCGGTACCTTACGCTTCTTCTTTGGAGCAGTCATTTTTT
CTGCCGGTACCTTACGCTTCTTCTTTGGAGCAGTCATTTTTTCTGAGCTCCTGAAAATGTTCTATGTTAT
GTTAGTATCATTCGAAACATACCCGGGGATCTTGAAGTTCCTATTCCGAAGTTCCTATTCTCTAGAAAGT
ATAGGAACTTCAGAGCGGCTAGCCCAGTGAATTATCAACTATGTATAATAAAGTTGAATAAAATTGTGTA
AGATGACGCTATAAAAAATGACGAGTTGTGAGCCAAGTAGGAGTTGAGTAATGAAAAGAAAATGACAGAT
GTAACTGACCCTTTACCATCTAAAAAAGGAATCGTGTGCCGTCCCAACAGCCACCTGCTTCACACATGTT
ACCCTTCTACTGACATTGTCGAGACAAAGTCGGTAAATAATTGGAACATGATGATATTGCTCATAAGTTT
ATAGATGGAAAGGGATTTCGTTGTTATTTTGCAAGAAAAAGGGAATTTGATGTGGTTTCTTANTTTTNNA
AATTTGAATNNNAANNNNAANNANNNNTNCCCNNNNNNNNNNNANNNNNNNNCCATGNTCCTNGNTTTNC
GAANNGNCAANTTTTGNTTGNTTGAAGACATGCAAACAGNACATGATCACTAACNAGAGTAAGTTTTATT
NG
